>Addgene plasmid #113729 | pCDF1-MCS2-EF1-Puro-RGS7-R44C | addgene full sequence | sequence record 221777 | Addgene Assembled NGS Result
CATATGCCAAGTACGCCCCCTATTGACGTCAATGACGGTAAATGGCCCGCCTGGCATTATGCCCAGTACA
TGACCTTATGGGACTTTCCTACTTGGCAGTACATCTACGTATTAGTCATCGCTATTACCATGGTGATGCG
GTTTTGGCAGTACATCAATGGGCGTGGATAGCGGTTTGACTCACGGGGATTTCCAAGTCTCCACCCCATT
GACGTCAATGGGAGTTTGTTTTGGCACCAAAATCAACGGGACTTTCCAAAATGTCGTAACAACTCCGCCC
CATTGACGCAAATGGGCGGTAGGCGTGTACGGTGGGAGGTCTATATAAGCAGAGCTTGTGAAACTTCGAG
GAGTCTCTTTGTTGAGGACTTTTGAGTTCTCCCTTGAGGCTCCCACAGATACAATAAATATTTGAGATTG
AACCCTGTCGAGTATCTGTGTAATCTTTTTTACCTGTGAGGTCTCGGAATCCGGGCCGAGAACTTCGCAG
TTGGCGCCCGAACAGGGACTTGATTGAGAGTGATTGAGGAAGTGAAGCTAGAGCAATAGAAAGCTGTTAA
GCAGAACTCCTGCTGACCTAAATAGGGAAGCAGTAGCAGACGCTGCTAACAGTGAGTATCTCTAGTGAAG
CAGACTCGAGCTCATAATCAAGTCATTGTTTAAAGGCCCAGATAAATTACATCTGGTGACTCTTCGCGGA
CCTTCAAGCCAGGAGATTCGCCGAGGGACAGTCAACAAGGTAGGAGAGATTCTACAGCAACATGGGGAAT
GGACAGGGGCGAGATTGGAAAATGGCCATTAAGAGATGTAGTAATGTTGCTGTAGGAGTAGGGGGGAAGA
GTAAAAAATTTGGAGAAGGGAATTTCAGATGGGCCATTAGAATGGCTAATGTATCTACAGGACGAGAACC
TGGTGATATACCAGAGACTTTAGATCAACTAAGGTTGGTTATTTGCGATTTACAAGAAAGAAGAGAAAAA
TTTGGATCTAGCAAAGAAATTGATATGGCAATTCCTGCATTGAGGAGAAATGGTAGGCAATGTGGCATGT
CTGAAAAAGAGGAGGAATGATGAAGTATCTCAGACTTATTTTATAAGGGAGATACTGTGCTGAGTTCTTC
CCTTTGAGGAAGGTATGTCATATCCTAGACATAGTCTCAATTTTAAAAGAAGAGGTAGGATAGGAGGGAT
GGCCCCTTATGAATTATTAGCACAACAAGAATCCTTAAGAATACAAGATTATTTTTCTGCAATACCACAA
AAATTGCAAGCACAGTGGATTTATTATAAAGATCAAAAAGATAAGAAATGGAAAGGACCAATGAGAGTAG
AATACTGGGGACAGGGATCAGTATTATTAAAGGATGAAGAGAAGGGATATTTTCTTATAATCGATACTAG
TATTATGCCCAGTACATGACCTTATGGGACTTTCCTACTTGGCAGTACATCTACGTATTAGTCATCGCTA
TTACCATGGTGATGCGGTTTTGGCAGTACATCAATGGGCGTGGATAGCGGTTTGACTCACGGGGATTTCC
AAGTCTCCACCCCATTGACGTCAATGGGAGTTTGTTTTGGCACCAAAATCAACGGGACTTTCCAAAATGT
CGTAACAACTCCGCCCCATTGACGCAAATGGGCGGTAGGCGTGTACGGTGGGAGGTCTATATAAGCAGAG
CTCGTTTAGTGAACCGTCAGATCGCCTGGAGACGCCATCCACGCTGTTTTGACCTCCATAGAAGATTCTA
GAGCCCGGGCGCGCCGGATCCGCCACCATGGCCCAGGGGAATAATTATGGGCAGACCAGCAACGGGGTGG
CCGATGAATCACCCAACATGCTGGTGTACAGAAAGATGGAAGACGTCATAGCACGGATGCAAGATGAAAA
AAATGGAATTCCTATTTGTACGGTCAAAAGCTTTCTTTCCAAGATACCTAGCGTCTTCTCTGGTTCAGAC
ATTGTTCAATGGTTGATAAAGAACTTAACTATAGAAGATCCAGTGGAGGCGCTCCATTTGGGAACATTAA
TGGCTGCCCACGGCTACTTCTTTCCAATCTCAGATCATGTCCTCACACTCAAGGATGATGGCACCTTTTA
CCGGTTTCAAACCCCCTATTTTTGGCCATCAAATTGTTGGGAGCCGGAAAACACAGATTATGCCGTTTAC
CTCTGCAAGAGAACAATGCAAAACAAGGCACGACTGGAGCTCGCAGACTATGAGGCTGAGAGCCTGGCCA
GGCTGCAGAGAGCATTTGCCCGGAAGTGGGAGTTCATTTTCATGCAAGCAGAAGCACAAGCAAAAGTGGA
CAAGAAGAGAGACAAGATTGAAAGGAAGATCCTTGACAGCCAAGAGAGAGCGTTCTGGGACGTGCACAGG
CCCGTGCCTGGATGTGTAAATACAACTGAAGTGGACATTAAGAAGTCATCCAGAATGAGAAACCCCCACA
AAACACGGAAGTCTGTCTATGGTTTACAAAATGATATTAGAAGTCACAGTCCTACCCACACACCCACACC
AGAAACTAAACCTCCAACAGAAGATGAGTTACAACAACAGATAAAATATTGGCAAATACAGTTAGATAGA
CATCGGTTAAAAATGTCAAAAGTCGCTGACAGTCTACTAAGTTACACGGAACAGTATTTAGAATACGACC
CGTTTCTTTTGCCACCTGACCCTTCTAACCCATGGCTGTCCGATGACACCACTTTCTGGGAACTTGAGGC
AAGCAAAGAACCGAGCCAGCAGAGGGTAAAACGATGGGGTTTTGGCATGGACGAGGCATTGAAAGACCCA
GTTGGGAGAGAACAGTTCCTTAAATTTCTAGAGTCAGAATTCAGCTCGGAAAATTTAAGATTCTGGCTGG
CAGTGGAGGACCTGAAAAAGAGGCCTATTAAAGAAGTACCCTCAAGAGTTCAGGAAATATGGCAAGAGTT
TCTGGCTCCCGGAGCCCCCAGTGCTATTAACTTGGATTCCAAGAGTTATGACAAAACCACACAGAACGTG
AAGGAACCTGGACGATACACATTTGAAGATGCTCAGGAGCACATTTACAAACTGATGAAAAGTGATTCAT
ACCCACGTTTTATAAGATCCAGTGCCTATCAGGAGCTTCTACAGGCAAAGAAAAAGGGGAAATCTCTCAC
GTCCAAGAGGTTAACAAGCCTTGCTCAGTCTTACGATTACAAGGATGACGACGATAAGTAAGCGGCCGCG
AAGGATCTGCGATCGCTCCGGTGCCCGTCAGTGGGCAGAGCGCACATCGCCCACAGTCCCCGAGAAGTTG
GGGGGAGGGGTCGGCAATTGAACGGGTGCCTAGAGAAGGTGGCGCGGGGTAAACTGGGAAAGTGATGTCG
TGTACTGGCTCCGCCTTTTTCCCGAGGGTGGGGGAGAACCGTATATAAGTGCAGTAGTCGCCGTGAACGT
TCTTTTTCGCAACGGGTTTGCCGCCAGAACACAGCTGAAGCTTCGAGGGGCTCGCATCTCTCCTTCACGC
GCCCGCCGCCCTACCTGAGGCCGCCATCCACGCCGGTTGAGTCGCGTTCTGCCGCCTCCCGCCTGTGGTG
CCTCCTGAACTGCGTCCGCCGTCTAGGTAAGTTTAAAGCTCAGGTCGAGACCGGGCCTTTGTCCGGCGCT
CCCTTGGAGCCTACCTAGACTCAGCCGGCTCTCCACGCTTTGCCTGACCCTGCTTGCTCAACTCTACGTC
TTTGTTTCGTTTTCTGTTCTGCGCCGTTACAGATCCAAGCTGTGACCGGCGCCTACGCTAGATGACCGAG
TACAAGCCCACGGTGCGCCTCGCCACCCGCGACGACGTCCCCAGGGCCGTACGCACCCTCGCCGCCGCGT
TCGCCGACTACCCCGCCACGCGCCACACCGTCGATCCGGACCGCCACATCGAGCGGGTCACCGAGCTGCA
AGAACTCTTCCTCACGCGCGTCGGGCTCGACATCGGCAAGGTGTGGGTCGCGGACGACGGCGCCGCGGTG
GCGGTCTGGACCACGCCGGAGAGCGTCGAAGCGGGGGCGGTGTTCGCCGAGATCGGCCCGCGCATGGCCG
AGTTGAGCGGTTCCCGGCTGGCCGCGCAGCAACAGATGGAAGGCCTCCTGGCGCCGCACCGGCCCAAGGA
GCCCGCGTGGTTCCTGGCCACCGTCGGCGTCTCGCCCGACCACCAGGGCAAGGGTCTGGGCAGCGCCGTC
GTGCTCCCCGGAGTGGAGGCGGCCGAGCGCGCCGGGGTGCCCGCCTTCCTGGAGACCTCCGCGCCCCGCA
ACCTCCCCTTCTACGAGCGGCTCGGCTTCACCGTCACCGCCGACGTCGAGGTGCCCGAAGGACCGCGCAC
CTGGTGCATGACCCGCAAGCCCGGTGCCTGAGTCGACAATCAACCTCTGGATTACAAAATTTGTGAAAGA
TTGACTGGTATTCTTAACTATGTTGCTCCTTTTACGCTATGTGGATACGCTGCTTTAATGCCTTTGTATC
ATGCTATTGCTTCCCGTATGGCTTTCATTTTCTCCTCCTTGTATAAATCCTGGTTGCTGTCTCTTTATGA
GGAGTTGTGGCCCGTTGTCAGGCAACGTGGCGTGGTGTGCACTGTGTTTGCTGACGCAACCCCCACTGGT
TGGGGCATTGCCACCACCTGTCAGCTCCTTTCCGGGACTTTCGCTTTCCCCCTCCCTATTGCCACGGCGG
AACTCATCGCCGCCTGCCTTGCCCGCTGCTGGACAGGGGCTCGGCTGTTGGGCACTGACAATTCCGTGGT
GTTGTCGGGGAAATCATCGTCCTTTCCTTGGCTGCTCGCCTGTGTTGCCACCTGGATTCTGCGCGGGACG
TCCTTCTGCTACGTCCCTTCGGCCCTCAATCCAGCGGACCTTCCTTCCCGCGGCCTGCTGCCGGCTCTGC
GGCCTCTTCCGCGTCTTCGCCTTCGCCCTCAGACGAGTCGGATCTCCCTTTGGGCCGCCTCCCCGCCTGG
TACCGATGACAGAGTTAGAAGATCGCTTCAGGAAGCTATTTGGCACGACTTCTACAACGGGAGACAGCAC
AGTAGATTCTGAAGATGAACCTCCTAAAAAAGAAAAAAGGGTGGACTGGGATGAGTATTGGAACCCTGAA
ATCGATAGCTTCCAGTGCTTTGTGAAACTTCGAGGAGTCTCTTTGTTGAGGACTTTTGAGTTCTCCCTTG
AGGCTCCCACAGATACAATAAATATTTGAGATTGAACCCTGTCGAGTATCTGTGTAATCTTTTTTACCTG
TGAGGTCTCGGAATCCGGGCCGAGAACTTCGCAGCGAGCTCATTGTACCGCGAACTTGTTTATTGCAGCT
TATAATGGTTACAAATAAAGCAATAGCATCACAAATTTCACAAATAAAGCATTTTTTTCACTGCATTCTA
GTTGTGGTTTGTCCAAACTCATCAATGTATCTTATCATGTCTGGCTCTAGCTATCCCGCCCCTAACTCCG
CCCAGTTCCGCCCATTCTCCGCCCCATGGCTGACTAATTTTTTTTATTTATGCAGAGGCCGAGGCCGCCT
CGGCCTCTGAGCTATTCCAGAAGTAGTGAGGAGGCTTTTTTGGAGGCCTAGACTTTTGCAGAGACCAAAT
TCGTAATCATGTCATAGCTGTTTCCTGTGTGAAATTGTTATCCGCTCACAATTCCACACAACATACGAGC
CGGAAGCATAAAGTGTAAAGCCTGGGGTGCCTAATGAGTGAGCTAACTCACATTAATTGCGTTGCGCTCA
CTGCCCGCTTTCCAGTCGGGAAACCTGTCGTGCCAGCTGCATTAATGAATCGGCCAACGCGCGGGGAGAG
GCGGTTTGCGTATTGGGCGCTCTTCCGCTTCCTCGCTCACTGACTCGCTGCGCTCGGTCGTTCGGCTGCG
GCGAGCGGTATCAGCTCACTCAAAGGCGGTAATACGGTTATCCACAGAATCAGGGGATAACGCAGGAAAG
AACATGTGAGCAAAAGGCCAGCAAAAGGCCAGGAACCGTAAAAAGGCCGCGTTGCTGGCGTTTTTCCATA
GGCTCCGCCCCCCTGACGAGCATCACAAAAATCGACGCTCAAGTCAGAGGTGGCGAAACCCGACAGGACT
ATAAAGATACCAGGCGTTTCCCCCTGGAAGCTCCCTCGTGCGCTCTCCTGTTCCGACCCTGCCGCTTACC
GGATACCTGTCCGCCTTTCTCCCTTCGGGAAGCGTGGCGCTTTCTCATAGCTCACGCTGTAGGTATCTCA
GTTCGGTGTAGGTCGTTCGCTCCAAGCTGGGCTGTGTGCACGAACCCCCCGTTCAGCCCGACCGCTGCGC
CTTATCCGGTAACTATCGTCTTGAGTCCAACCCGGTAAGACACGACTTATCGCCACTGGCAGCAGCCACT
GGTAACAGGATTAGCAGAGCGAGGTATGTAGGCGGTGCTACAGAGTTCTTGAAGTGGTGGCCTAACTACG
GCTACACTAGAAGAACAGTATTTGGTATCTGCGCTCTGCTGAAGCCAGTTACCTTCGGAAAAAGAGTTGG
TAGCTCTTGATCCGGCAAACAAACCACCGCTGGTAGCGGTGGTTTTTTTGTTTGCAAGCAGCAGATTACG
CGCAGAAAAAAAGGATCTCAAGAAGATCCTTTGATCTTTTCTACGGGGTCTGACGCTCAGTGGAACGAAA
ACTCACGTTAAGGGATTTTGGTCATGAGATTATCAAAAAGGATCTTCACCTAGATCCTTTTAAATTAAAA
ATGAAGTTTTAAATCAATCTAAAGTATATATGAGTAAACTTGGTCTGACAGTTACCAATGCTTAATCAGT
GAGGCACCTATCTCAGCGATCTGTCTATTTCGTTCATCCATAGTTGCCTGACTCCCCGTCGTGTAGATAA
CTACGATACGGGAGGGCTTACCATCTGGCCCCAGTGCTGCAATGATACCGCGAGACCCACGCTCACCGGC
TCCAGATTTATCAGCAATAAACCAGCCAGCCGGAAGGGCCGAGCGCAGAAGTGGTCCTGCAACTTTATCC
GCCTCCATCCAGTCTATTAATTGTTGCCGGGAAGCTAGAGTAAGTAGTTCGCCAGTTAATAGTTTGCGCA
ACGTTGTTGCCATTGCTACAGGCATCGTGGTGTCACGCTCGTCGTTTGGTATGGCTTCATTCAGCTCCGG
TTCCCAACGATCAAGGCGAGTTACATGATCCCCCATGTTGTGCAAAAAAGCGGTTAGCTCCTTCGGTCCT
CCGATCGTTGTCAGAAGTAAGTTGGCCGCAGTGTTATCACTCATGGTTATGGCAGCACTGCATAATTCTC
TTACTGTCATGCCATCCGTAAGATGCTTTTCTGTGACTGGTGAGTACTCAACCAAGTCATTCTGAGAATA
GTGTATGCGGCGACCGAGTTGCTCTTGCCCGGCGTCAATACGGGATAATACCGCGCCACATAGCAGAACT
TTAAAAGTGCTCATCATTGGAAAACGTTCTTCGGGGCGAAAACTCTCAAGGATCTTACCGCTGTTGAGAT
CCAGTTCGATGTAACCCACTCGTGCACCCAACTGATCTTCAGCATCTTTTACTTTCACCAGCGTTTCTGG
GTGAGCAAAAACAGGAAGGCAAAATGCCGCAAAAAAGGGAATAAGGGCGACACGGAAATGTTGAATACTC
ATACTCTTCCTTTTTCAATATTATTGAAGCATTTATCAGGGTTATTGTCTCATGAGCGGATACATATTTG
AATGTATTTAGAAAAATAAACAAATAGGGGTTCCGCGCACATTTCCCCGAAAAGTGCCACCTGACGTCTA
AGAAACCATTATTATCATGACATTAACCTATAAAAATAGGCGTATCACGAGGCCCTTTCGTCTCGCGCGT
TTCGGTGATGACGGTGAAAACCTCTGACACATGCAGCTCCCGGAGACGGTCACAGCTTGTCTGTAAGCGG
ATGCCGGGAGCAGACAAGCCCGTCAGGGCGCGTCAGCGGGTGTTGGCGGGTGTCGGGGCTGGCTTAACTA
TGCGGCATCAGAGCAGATTGTACTGAGAGTGCAC
Features (pLannotate 1.2.2; 24 found; start..end, strand, type, name):
      1..132     +  enhancer       CMV enhancer (fragment): human cytomegalovirus immediate early enhancer; contains an 18-bp deletion relative to the standard CMV enhancer
    133..336     +  promoter       CMV promoter: human cytomegalovirus (CMV) immediate early promoter
    762..1025    +  CDS            gag (fragment): GAG_FIVPE - Experimental evidence at protein level: Swiss-Prot protein existence level 1. Nucleocapsid protein p13 encapsulates and protects viral dimeric unspliced (genomic) RNA. Binds these RNAs through its zinc fingers (By similarity). From Feline immunodeficiency virus (isolate Petaluma) (FIV).
   1135..1389    +  CDS            pol (fragment): POL_FIVPE - Experimental evidence at protein level: Swiss-Prot protein existence level 1. During replicative cycle of retroviruses, the reverse- transcribed viral DNA is integrated into the host chromosome by the viral integrase enzyme. RNase H activity is associated with the reverse transcriptase. From Feline immunodeficiency virus (isolate Petaluma) (FIV).
   1402..1478    +  enhancer       CMV enhancer (fragment): human cytomegalovirus immediate early enhancer
   1479..1682    +  promoter       CMV promoter: human cytomegalovirus (CMV) immediate early promoter
   1778..3184    +  CDS            RGS7: RGS7_BOVIN - Experimental evidence at protein level: Swiss-Prot protein existence level 1. Regulates G protein-coupled receptor signaling cascades. Inhibits signal transduction by increasing the GTPase activity of G protein alpha subunits, thereby driving them into their inactive GDP- bound form. The RGS7/GNB5 dimer enhances GNAO1 GTPase activity. May play a role in synaptic vesicle exocytosis. Modulates the activity of potassium channels that are activated by GNAO1 in response to muscarinic acetylcholine receptor M2/CHRM2 signaling. From Bos taurus (Bovine).
   3184..3208    +  CDS            3xFLAG (fragment): three tandem FLAG® epitope tags
   3253..3464    +  promoter       EF-1α core promoter: core promoter for human elongation factor EF-1α
   3477..3745    +  LTR            5' LTR (truncated): truncated 5' long terminal repeat (LTR) from human T-cell leukemia virus (HTLV) type 1
   3772..4371    +  CDS            PuroR: puromycin N-acetyltransferase; pac from Streptomyces alboniger; confers resistance to puromycin
   4378..4966    +  misc_feature   WPRE: woodchuck hepatitis virus posttranscriptional regulatory element
   4976..5110    +  CDS            rev (fragment): REV_FIVSD - Experimental evidence at transcript level: Swiss-Prot protein existence level 2. Escorts unspliced or incompletely spliced viral pre-mRNAs (late transcripts) out of the nucleus of infected cells. These pre- mRNAs carry a recognition sequence called Rev responsive element (RRE) located in the env gene, that is not present in fully spliced viral mRNAs (early transcripts). This function is essential since most viral proteins are translated from unspliced or partially spliced pre-mRNAs which cannot exit the nucleus by the pathway used by fully processed cellular mRNAs (By similarity).
   5303..5424    +  polyA_signal   SV40 poly(A) signal: SV40 polyadenylation signal
   5443..5578    +  rep_origin     SV40 ori: SV40 origin of replication
   5635..5651    -  protein_bind   lac operator: The lac repressor binds to the lac operator to inhibit transcription in E. coli. This inhibition can be relieved by adding lactose or isopropyl-β-D-thiogalactopyranoside (IPTG). lac repressor encoded by lacI
   5659..5689    -  promoter       lac promoter: promoter for the E. coli lac operon
   5704..5725    -  protein_bind   CAP binding site: CAP binding activates transcription in the presence of cAMP. E. coli catabolite activator protein
   5738..5830    -  CDS            lacI (fragment): lac repressor; lacI; The lac repressor binds to the lac operator to inhibit transcription in E. coli. This inhibition can be relieved by adding lactose or isopropyl-β-D-thiogalactopyranoside (IPTG).
   6013..6601    -  rep_origin     ori: high-copy-number ColE1/pMB1/pBR322/pUC origin of replication
   6772..7632    -  CDS            AmpR: β-lactamase; bla; confers resistance to ampicillin, carbenicillin, and related antibiotics
   7633..7737    -  promoter       AmpR promoter: bla
   7832..7867    +  CDS            rop (fragment): Rop protein, which maintains plasmids at low copy number; rop
   7969..7       +  misc_feature   bom (fragment) (across the origin): basis of mobility region from pBR322
