[The description below was written by a language model from this plasmid's Addgene catalogue record and pLannotate feature annotations shown in this document.]
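Description:
pCDF1-MCS2-EF1-Puro-RGS7-R44C is an 8,014 bp lentiviral transfer and mammalian expression plasmid built on the pCDF1 backbone. The annotated viral remnants (gag, pol and rev fragments) match feline immunodeficiency virus, so the backbone is FIV-derived rather than HIV-based. A CMV enhancer/promoter at the 5′ end sits upstream of the gag fragment, a position consistent with driving the viral genomic transcript in packaging cells, although the table does not annotate the FIV LTRs or a packaging signal explicitly. In E. coli the plasmid is maintained through a high-copy ColE1/pUC-type origin and selected with ampicillin via β-lactamase. An SV40 poly(A) signal and SV40 origin lie downstream of the viral region.

The payload is a 1,407 bp human RGS7 coding sequence carrying the R44C substitution, cloned between BamHI and NotI sites and expressed from an internal CMV promoter. The annotation tool matched the ORF to the bovine orthologue, but the catalogue lists it as human. RGS7 is a regulator of G protein signalling that accelerates GTP hydrolysis by Gα subunits. The protein carries a C-terminal FLAG epitope, detected in the table as a short 3xFLAG fragment, which allows detection or immunoprecipitation. Downstream, an EF-1α core promoter joined to an HTLV-1 LTR segment forms a composite promoter that drives puromycin N-acetyltransferase for selection of transduced or transfected cells. A WPRE follows to enhance transcript stability and expression.

The stated purpose is expression of the R44C mutant in mammalian cells. The associated publication reports RGS7 as recurrently mutated in melanoma and examines its effects on cancer cell migration and invasion.
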