Addgene plasmid #113729: pCDF1-MCS2-EF1-Puro-RGS7-R44C
Purpose: Express mutant RGS7- R44C- in mamalian cells
Depositing lab: Yardena Samuels. Depositing organization: Weizmann Institute of Science. Publication: RGS7 is recurrently mutated in melanoma and promotes migration and invasion of human cancer cells. Qutob N, Masuho I, Alon M, Emmanuel R, Cohen I, Di Pizio A, Madore J, Elkahloun A, Ziv T, Levy R, Gartner JJ, Hill VK, Lin JC, Hevroni Y, Greenberg P, Brodezki A, Rosenberg SA, Kosloff M, Hayward NK, Admon A, Niv MY, Scolyer RA, Martemyanov KA, Samuels Y. Sci Rep. 2018 Jan 12;8(1):653. doi: 10.1038/s41598-017-18851-4. PubMed 29330521.
Backbone
  Vector backbone: PCDF1
  Backbone size w/o insert (bp): 6583
  Total vector size (bp): 8014
  Vector type: Mammalian Expression, Lentiviral
  Selectable markers: Puromycin
Growth in bacteria
  Bacterial resistance: Ampicillin, 100 μg/mL
  Growth temperature: 37°C
  Growth strain: NEB Stable
  Copy number: High Copy
Gene/Insert
  Gene/Insert name: RGS7
  Species: H. sapiens (human)
  Insert size (bp): 1407
  Entrez Gene: RGS7
  Promoter: CMV
  Tag / fusion protein: Flag (C terminal on insert)
  Cloning method: Restriction Enzyme; 5′ cloning site BamHI (not destroyed); 3′ cloning site NotI (not destroyed)
  Sequencing primers: 5′ atggcccaggggaataattat; 3′ ttacttatcgtcgtcatccttgt
Terms and licenses: Academic/Nonprofit Terms; Industry Terms: Not Available to Industry
How to cite: pCDF1-MCS2-EF1-Puro-RGS7-R44C was a gift from Yardena Samuels (Addgene plasmid # 113729 ; http://n2t.net/addgene:113729 ; RRID:Addgene_113729)
